>Addgene plasmid #53280 | pAC-GGPPipi | depositor full sequence | sequence record 82994 | pAC-GGPPipi sequence 6260 bps
GAATTCCGGATGAGCATTCATCAGGCGGGCAAGAATGTGAATAAAGGCCGGATAAAACTTGTGCTTATTT
TTCTTTACGGTCTTTAAAAAGGCCGTAATATCCAGCTGAACGGTCTGGTTATAGGTACATTGAGCAACTG
ACTGAAATGCCTCAAAATGTTCTTTACGATGCCATTGGGATATATCAACGGTGGTATATCCAGTGATTTT
TTTCTCCATTTTAGCTTCCTTAGCTCCTGAAAATCTCGATAACTCAAAAAATACGCCCGGTAGTGATCTT
ATTTCATTATGGTGAAAGTTGGAACCTCTTACGTGCCGATCAACGTCTCATTTTCGCCAAAAGTTGGCCC
AGGGCTTCCCGGTATCAACAGGGACACCAGGATTTATTTATTCTGCGAAGTGATCTTCCGTCACAGGTAT
TTATTCGGCGCAAAGTGCGTCGGGTGATGCTGCCAACTTACTGATTTAGTGTATGATGGTGTTTTTGAGG
TGCTCCAGTGGCTTCTGTTTCTATCAGCTGTCCCTCCTGTTCAGCTACTGACGGGGTGGTGCGTAACGGC
AAAAGCACCGCCGGACATCAGCGCTAGCGGAGTGTATACTGGCTTACTATGTTGGCACTGATGAGGGTGT
CAGTGAAGTGCTTCATGTGGCAGGAGAAAAAAGGCTGCACCGGTGCGTCAGCAGAATATGTGATACAGGA
TATATTCCGCTTCCTCGCTCACTGACTCGCTACGCTCGGTCGTTCGACTGCGGCGAGCGGAAATGGCTTA
CGAACGGGGCGGAGATTTCCTGGAAGATGCCAGGAAGATACTTAACAGGGAAGTGAGAGGGCCGCGGCAA
AGCCGTTTTTCCATAGGCTCCGCCCCCCTGACAAGCATCACGAAATCTGACGCTCAAATCAGTGGTGGCG
AAACCCGACAGGACTATAAAGATACCAGGCGTTTCCCCCTGGCGGCTCCCTCGTGCGCTCTCCTGTTCCT
GCCTTTCGGTTTACCGGTGTCATTCCGCTGTTATGGCCGCGTTTGTCTCATTCCACGCCTGACACTCAGT
TCCGGGTAGGCAGTTCGCTCCAAGCTGGACTGTATGCACGAACCCCCCGTTCAGTCCGACCGCTGCGCCT
TATCCGGTAACTATCGTCTTGAGTCCAACCCGGAAAGACATGCAAAAGCACCACTGGCAGCAGCCACTGG
TAATTGATTTAGAGGAGTTAGTCTTGAAGTCATGCGCCGGTTAAGGCTAAACTGAAAGGACAAGTTTTGG
TGACTGCGCTCCTCCAAGCCAGTTACCTCGGTTCAAAGAGTTGGTAGCTCAGAGAACCTTCGAAAAACCG
CCCTGCAAGGCGGTTTTTTCGTTTTCAGAGCAAGAGATTACGCGCAGACCAAAACGATCTCAAGAAGATC
ATCTTATTAATCAGATAAAATATTTCTAGATTTCAGTGCAATTTATCTCTTCAAATGTAGCACCTGAAGT
CAGCCCCATACGATATAAGTTGTAATTCTCATGTTTGACAGCTTATCATCGATAAGCTTTAATGCGGTAG
TTTATCACAGTTAAATTGCTAACGCAGTCAGGCACCGTGTATGAAATCTAACAATGCGCTCATCGTCATC
CTCGGCACCGTCACCCTGGATGCTGTAGGCATAGGCTTGGTTATGCCGGTACTGCCGGGCCTCTTGCGGG
ATATCGTCCATTCCGACAGCATCGCCAGTCACTATGGCGTGCTGCTAGCGCTATATGCGTTGATGCAATT
TCTATGCGCACCCGTTCTCGGAGCACTGTCCGACCGCTTTGGCCGCCGCCCAGTCCTGCTCGCTTCGCTA
CTTGGAGCCACTATCGACTACGCGATCATGGCGACCACACCCGTCCTGTGGATCTAAAGGCACAGCGTCT
CATGCTTCGCACAATGTAAAACTGCTTCAGAACCTGGCGAGAGCTATCCGCGCGGTCTACGGTTAACTGA
TACTAAAAGACAATTCAGCGGGTAACCTTGCAATGGTGAGTGGCAGTAAAGCGGGCGTTTCGCCTCATCG
CGAAATAGAAGTAATGAGACAATCCATTGACGATCACCTGGCTGGCCTGTTACCTGAAACCGACAGCCAG
GATATCGTCAGCCTTGCGATGCGTGAAGGCGTCATGGCACCCGGTAAACGGATCCGTCCGCTGCTGATGC
TGCTGGCCGCCCGCGACCTCCGCTACCAGGGCAGTATGCCTACGCTGCTCGATCTCGCCTGCGCCGTTGA
ACTGACCCATACCGCGTCGCTGATGCTCGACGACATGCCCTGCATGGACAACGCCGAGCTGCGCCGCGGT
CAGCCCACTACCCACAAAAAATTTGGTGAGAGCGTGGCGATCCTTGCCTCCGTTGGGCTGCTCTCTAAAG
CCTTTGGTCTGATCGCCGCCACCGGCGATCTGCCGGGGGAGAGGCGTGCCCAGGCGGTCAACGAGCTCTC
TACCGCCGTGGGCGTGCAGGGCCTGGTACTGGGGCAGTTTCGCGATCTTAACGATGCCGCCCTCGACCGT
ACCCCTGACGCTATCCTCAGCACCAACCACCTCAAGACCGGCATTCTGTTCAGCGCGATGCTGCAGATCG
TCGCCATTGCTTCCGCCTCGTCGCCGAGCACGCGAGAGACGCTGCACGCCTTCGCCCTCGACTTCGGCCA
GGCGTTTCAACTGCTGGACGATCTGCGTGACGATCACCCGGAAACCGGTAAAGATCGCAATAAGGACGCG
GGAAAATCGACGCTGGTCAACCGGCTGGGCGCAGACGCGGCCCGGCAAAAGCTGCGCGAGCATATTGATT
CCGCCGACAAACACCTCACTTTTGCCTGTCCGCAGGGCGGCGCCATCCGACAGTTTATGCATCTGTGGTT
TGGCCATCACCTTGCCGACTGGTCACCGGTCATGAAAATCGCCTGATACCGCCCTTTTGGGTTCAAGCAG
TACATAACGATGGAACCACATTACAGGAGTAGTGATGAATGAAGGACGAGCGCCTTGTTCAGCGTAAGAA
CGATCATCTGGATATCGTTCTCGACCCCCGTCGCGCCGTAACTCAGGCTAGCGCAGGTTTTGAGCGCTGG
CGCTTTACCCACTGCGCCCTGCCAGAGCTGAATTTTAGCGACATCACGCTGGAAACCACCTTCCTGAATC
GGCAGCTACAGGCTCCGCTGCTGATCAGCTCCATGACCGGCGGCGTTGAGCGCTCGCGCCATATCAACCG
CCACCTCGCCGAGGCGGCGCAGGTGCTAAAAATTGCGATGGGGGTGGGCTCCCAGCGCGTCGCCATTGAG
AGCGACGCGGGCTTAGGGCTGGATAAAACCCTGCGGCAGCTGGCTCCGGACGTGCCGCTGCTGGCGAACC
TCGGCGCGGCGCAGCTGACCGGCAGAAAAGGTATTGATTACGCCCGACGGGCCGTGGAGATGATCGAGGC
GGATGCGCTGATTGTGCACCTAAACCCGCTGCAGGAGGCGCTACAGCCCGGCGGCGATCGCGACTGGCGC
GGACGGCTGGCGGCTATTGAAACTCTGGTCCGCGAGCTGCCCGTTCCGCTGGTGGTGAAAGAGGTGGGAG
CCGGTATCTCCCGAACCGTGGCCGGGCAGCTGATCGATGCCGGCGTTACCGTGATTGACGTCGCGGGCGC
GGGCGGCACCAGCTGGGCCGCCGTTGAAGGCGAGCGGGCGGCCACCGAGCAGCAGCGCAGCGTGGCCAAC
GTCTTTGCCGACTGGGGGATCCCCACCGCTGAGGCGCTGGTTGACATTGCCGAGGCCTGGCCGCAGATGC
CCCTTATTGCCTCGGGCGGGATTAAAAACGGCGTCGACGCGGCGAAAGCGCTGCGGCTCGGCGCGTGCAT
GGTAGGGCAGGCCGCCGCCGTGCTCGGCAGCGCAGGCGTCTCCACGGAGAAGGTGATCGATCACTTCAAC
GTGATTATTGAGCAGCTGCGGGTGGCCTGCTTCTGCACCGGCAGCCGCAGCCTGAGCGATCTAAAGCAGG
CTGATATCCGCTATGTGCGGGATACGCCATGAGCCATTTTGCCATTGTGGCACCGCCGCTCTACAGTCAT
GCGGTGGCGCTGCATGCACCATTCCTTGCGGCGGCGGTGCTCAACGGCCTCAACCTACTACTGGGCTGCT
TCCTAATGCAGGAGTCGCATAAGGGAGAGCGTCGACCGATGCCCTTGAGAGCCTTCAACCCAGTCAGCTC
CTTCCGGTGGGCGCGGGGCATGACTATCGTCGCCGCACTTATGACTGTCTTCTTTATCATGCAACTCGTA
GGACAGGTGCCGGCAGCGCTCTGGGTCATTTTCGGCGAGGACCGCTTTCGCTGGAGCGCGACGATGATCG
GCCTGTCGCTTGCGGTATTCGGAATCTTGCACGCCCTCGCTCAAGCCTTCGTCACTGGTCCCGCCACCAA
ACGTTTCGGCGAGAAGCAGGCCATTATCGCCGGCATGGCGGCCGACGCGCTGGGCTACGTCTTGCTGGCG
TTCGCGACGCGAGGCTGGATGGCCTTCCCCATTATGATTCTTCTCGCTTCCGGCGGCATCGGGATGCCCG
CGTTGCAGGCCATGCTGTCCAGGCAGGTAGATGACGACCATCAGGGACAGCTTCAAGGATCGCTCGCGGC
TCTTACCAGCCTAACTTCGATCACTGGACCGCTGATCGTCACGGCGATTTATGCCGCCTCGGCGAGCACA
TGGAACGGGTTGGCATGGATTGTAGGCGCCGCCCTATACCTTGTCTGCCTCCCCGCGTTGCGTCGCGGTG
CATGGAGCCGGGCCACCTCGACCTGAATGGAAGCCGGCGGCACCTCGCTAACGGATTCACCACTCCAAGA
ATTGGAGCCAATCAATTCTTGCGGAGAACTGTGAATGCGCAAACCAACCCTTGGCAGAACATATCCATCG
CGTCCGCCATCTCCAGCAGCCGCACGCGGCGCATCTCGGGCAGCGTTGGGTCCTGGCCACGGGTGCGCAT
GATCGTGCTCCTGTCGTTGAGGACCCGGCTAGGCTGGCGGGGTTGCCTTACTGGTTAGCAGAATGAATCA
CCGATACGCGAGCGAACGTGAAGCGACTGCTGCTGCAAAACGTCTGCGACCTGAGCAACAACATGAATGG
TCTTCGGTTTCCGTGTTTCGTAAAGTCTGGAAACGCGGAAGTCCCCTACGTGCTGCTGAAGTTGCCCGCA
ACAGAGAGTGGAACCAACCGGTGATACCACGATACTATGACTGAGAGTCAACGCCATGAGCGGCCTCATT
TCTTATTCTGAGTTACAACAGTCCGCACCGCTGTCCGGTAGCTCCTTCCGGTGGGCGCGGGGCATGACTA
TCGTCGCCGCACTTATGACTGTCTTCTTTATCATGCAACTCGTAGGACAGGTGCCGGCAGCGCCCAACAG
TCCCCCGGCCACGGGGCCTGCCACCATACCCACGCCGAAACAAGCGCCCTGCACCATTATGTTCCGGATC
TGCATCGCAGGATGCTGCTGGCTACCCTGTGGAACACCTACATCTGTATTAACGAAGCGCTAACCGTTTT
TATCAGGCTCTGGGAGGCAGAATAAATGATCATATCGTCAATTATTACCTCCACGGGGAGAGCCTGAGCA
AACTGGCCTCAGGCATTTGAGAAGCACACGGTCACACTGCTTCCGGTAGTCAATAAACCGGTAAACCAGC
AATAGACATAAGCGGCTATTTAACGACCCTGCCCTGAACCGACGACCGGGTCGAATTTGCTTTCGAATTT
CTGCCATTCATCCGCTTATTATCACTTATTCAGGCGTAGCACCAGGCGTTTAAGGGCACCAATAACTGCC
TTAAAAAAATTACGCCCCGCCCTGCCACTCATCGCAGTACTGTTGTAATTCATTAAGCATTCTGCCGACA
TGGAAGCCATCACAGACGGCATGATGAACCTGAATCGCCAGCGGCATCAGCACCTTGTCGCCTTGCGTAT
AATATTTGCCCATGGTGAAAACGGGGGCGAAGAAGTTGTCCATATTGGCCACGTTTAAATCAAAACTGGT
GAAACTCACCCAGGGATTGGCTGAGACGAAAAACATATTCTCAATAAACCCTTTAGGGAAATAGGCCAGG
TTTTCACCGTAACACGCCACATCTTGCGAATATATGTGTAGAAACTGCCGGAAATCGTCGTGGTATTCAC
TCCAGAGCGATGAAAACGTTTCAGTTTGCTCATGGAAAACGGTGTAACAAGGGTGAACACTATCCCATAT
CACCAGCTCACCGTCTTTCATTGCCATACG
Features (pLannotate 1.2.2; 14 found; start..end, strand, type, name):
    220..322     -  promoter       cat promoter: promoter of the E. coli cat gene encoding chloramphenicol acetyltransferase
    443..586     +  mobile_element IS1 (fragment): prokaryotic transposable element IS1
    705..760     -  rep_origin     RSF ori (fragment): Plasmids containing the RSF 1030 origin of replication can be propagated in E. coli cells that contain additional plasmids with compatible origins.
    848..1393    -  rep_origin     p15A ori: Plasmids containing the medium-copy-number p15A origin of replication can be propagated in E. coli cells that contain a second plasmid with the ColE1 origin.
   1505..1533    +  promoter       tet promoter: E. coli promoter for tetracycline efflux protein gene
   1581..1874    +  CDS            TcR (fragment): tetracycline efflux protein; tet; confers resistance to tetracycline
   1993..2913    +  CDS            crtE: CRTE_PSEVU - Experimental evidence at protein level: Swiss-Prot protein existence level 1. Catalyzes the condensation of farnesyl diphosphate (FPP) and isopentenyl diphosphate (IPP) to yield geranylgeranyl diphosphate (GGPP) needed for biosynthesis of carotenoids and diterpenes. From Pseudescherichia vulneris (Escherichia vulneris).
   2979..4019    +  CDS            fni: IDI2_PSEVU - Protein inferred from homology: Swiss-Prot protein existence level 3. Involved in the biosynthesis of isoprenoids. Catalyzes the 1,3-allylic rearrangement of the homoallylic substrate isopentenyl (IPP) to its allylic isomer, dimethylallyl diphosphate (DMAPP). From Pseudescherichia vulneris (Escherichia vulneris).
   4019..4078    +  CDS            crtX (fragment): CRTX_PSEVU - Also known as ugt101. Experimental evidence at protein level: Swiss-Prot protein existence level 1. Catalyzes the glycosylation reaction which converts zeaxanthin to zeaxanthin bis(beta-D-glucoside). The reaction proceeds in two steps with the monoglucoside as an intermediate. From Pseudescherichia vulneris (Escherichia vulneris).
   4071..4786    +  CDS            TcR (fragment): tetracycline efflux protein; tet; confers resistance to tetracycline
   5290..5383    +  CDS            TcR (fragment): tetracycline efflux protein; tet; confers resistance to tetracycline
   5380..5437    -  CDS            TcR (fragment): tetracycline efflux protein; tet; confers resistance to tetracycline
   5427..5522    +  CDS            resD (fragment): REDF_ECOLI - Also known as D. Protein inferred from homology: Swiss-Prot protein existence level 3. Acts as a repressor of transcription and as a site-specific resolvase that cleaves at the RfsF site. From Escherichia coli (strain K12).
   5820..219     -  CDS            CmR (across the origin): chloramphenicol acetyltransferase; cat; confers resistance to chloramphenicol
