[The description below was written by a language model from this plasmid's Addgene catalogue record and pLannotate feature annotations shown in this document.]
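Description:
pAC-GGPPipi is a low-copy bacterial plasmid of 6,260 bp built to make Escherichia coli accumulate geranylgeranyl diphosphate (GGPP). It was derived from pAC-EHER, a larger plasmid of about 13.6 kb. That parent was cut with SphI, and a 6.26 kb fragment was purified and religated on itself. The feature table shows a pACYC-type backbone. It has a p15A origin of replication, which is compatible with ColE1-type plasmids and so allows a second plasmid to be kept in the same cell. Selection is by a chloramphenicol acetyltransferase gene with its cat promoter. The tetracycline resistance gene survives only as several fragments on either side of the insert, along with its tet promoter, so it appears to be disrupted. Small annotated remnants of IS1, an RSF-type origin and resD are probably backbone remnants or short similarity matches rather than functional parts.

The payload comes from the carotenoid gene cluster of Erwinia herbicola (Pantoea agglomerans) Eho10 and is recorded as being expressed from endogenous promoters. It has two complete reading frames. crtE encodes GGPP synthase, which condenses farnesyl diphosphate with isopentenyl diphosphate. idi (also called ORF6, and labelled fni in the automated annotation) encodes an isopentenyl diphosphate isomerase that interconverts IPP and DMAPP, which should increase the supply of isoprenoid precursors. Only a short fragment of the next gene in the cluster, crtX, remains, which matches the truncation by SphI. The annotation tool assigns these genes to their closest Swiss-Prot homologues from Pseudescherichia vulneris, whereas the catalogue entry gives E. herbicola as the source.

The plasmid belongs to a set made for identifying and analysing carotenoid pathway enzymes. It provides a GGPP-producing E. coli background in which candidate enzymes that use this substrate can be co-expressed from a compatible plasmid and tested.
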