Addgene plasmid #53280: pAC-GGPPipi
Purpose: Contains crtE and idi genes of Erwinia herbicola (Pantoea agglomerans) Eho10, and thereby produces geranylgeranyl diphosphate in E. coli
Depositing lab: Francis X Cunningham Jr. Depositing organization: University of Maryland, College Park. Publication: A portfolio of plasmids for identification and analysis of carotenoid pathway enzymes: Adonis aestivalis as a case study. Cunningham FX Jr, Gantt E. Photosynth Res. 2007 May;92(2):245-59. Epub 2007 Jul 17. 10.1007/s11120-007-9210-0 PubMed 17634749.
Backbone
  Vector backbone: pAC-EHER
  Backbone manufacturer: Francis X. Cunningham, Jr.
  Backbone size w/o insert (bp): 13581
  Total vector size (bp): 6260
  Modifications to backbone: Plasmid pAC-EHER was digested with SphI, and a 6.26 kB fragment was then gel-purified and ligated to give pAC-GGPPipi.
  Vector type: low copy number bacterial cloning vector
Growth in bacteria
  Bacterial resistance: Chloramphenicol, 25 μg/mL
  Growth temperature: 30°C
  Growth strain: Top10
  Growth instructions: Grow in liquid culture on a platform shaker at 28 degrees Celsius in darkness for 2-3 days, or on agar plates at room temperature for 3-7 days.
  Copy number: Low Copy
Gene/Insert
  Gene/Insert name: crtE, idi (alt name: idi also known as ORF6)
  Species: Erwinia herbicola Eho10
  GenBank ID: M87280.1
  Promoter: endogenous promoters
  Cloning method: Restriction Enzyme; 5′ cloning site SphI (destroyed during cloning); 3′ cloning site SphI (destroyed during cloning)
  Sequencing primers: 5′ none; 3′ none
Terms and licenses: Academic/Nonprofit Terms; Industry Terms: Not Available to Industry
Depositor comments: For better yield of low copy number pAC-based plasmids, grow liquid cultures on a platform shaker at ca. 30 degrees Celsius. When cultures reach early stationary phase, dilute 2-fold with growth medium, add spectinomycin (150 mg/liter), and "amplify" for several hours before harvest. For plasmid selection and maintenance in E. coli, use chloramphenicol at 30 mg/liter.
How to cite: pAC-GGPPipi was a gift from Francis X Cunningham Jr (Addgene plasmid # 53280 ; http://n2t.net/addgene:53280 ; RRID:Addgene_53280)
