>Addgene plasmid #53280 | pAC-GGPPipi | addgene partial sequence | sequence record 91467 | pBRforBam 5'-CTTGGAGCCACTATCGAC-3'
GGCACAGCGTCTCATGCTTCGCACAATGTAAAACTGCTTCAGAACCTGGCGAGAGCTATCCGCGCGGTCT
ACGGTTAACTGATACTAAAAGACAATTCAGCGGGTAACCTTGCAATGGTGAGTGGCAGTAAAGCGGGCGT
TTCGCCTCATCGCGAAATAGAAGTAATGAGACAATCCATTGACGATCACCTGGCTGGCCTGTTACCTGAA
ACCGACAGCCAGGATATCGTCAGCCTTGCGATGCGTGAAGGCGTCATGGCACCCGGTAAACGGATCCGTC
CGCTGCTGATGCTGCTGGCCGCCCGCGACCTCCGCTACCAGGGCAGTATGCCTACGCTGCTCGATCTCGC
CTGCGCCGTTGAACTGACCCATACCGCGTCGCTGATGCTCGACGACATGCCCTGCATGGACAACGCCGAG
CTGCGCCGCGGTCAGCCCACTACCCACAAAAAATTTGGTGAGAGCGTGGCGATCCTTGCCTCCGTTGGGC
TGCTCTCTAAAGCCTTTGGTCTGATCGCCGCCACCGGCGATCTGCCGGGGGAGAGGCGTGCCCAGGCGGT
CAACGAGCTCTCTACCGC
