>Addgene plasmid #53280 | pAC-GGPPipi | addgene partial sequence | sequence record 92958 | Tet-internal-R 5'-aaggagctgactgggttgaag-3'
TTATGCGACTCCTGCATTAGGAAGCAGCCCAGTAGTAGGTTGAGGCCGTTGAGCACCGCCGCCGCAAGGA
ATGGTGCATGCAGCGCCACCGCATGACTGTAGAGCGGCGGTGCCACAATGGCAAAATGGCTCATGGCGTA
TCCCGCACATAGCGGATATCAGCCTGCTTTAGATCGCTCAGGCTGCGGCTGCCGGTGCAGAAGCAGGCCA
CCCGCAGCTGCTCAATAATCACGTTGAAGTGATCGATCACCTTCTCCGTGGAGACGCCTGCGCTGCCGAG
CACGGCGGCGGCCTGCCCTACCATGCACGCGCCGAGCCGCAGCGCTTTCGCCGCGTCGACGCCGTTTTTA
ATCCCGCCCGAGGCAATAAGGGGCATCTGCGGCCAGGCCTCGGCAATGTCAACCAGCGCCTCAGCGGTGG
GGATCCCCCAGTCGGCAAAGACGTTGGCCACGCTGCGCTGCTGCTCGGTGGCCGCCCGCTCGCCTTCAAC
GGCGGCCCAGCTGGTGCCGCCCGCGCCCGCGACGTCAATCACGGTAACGCCGGCATCGATCAGCTGCCCG
GCCACGGTTCGGGAGATACCGGCTCCCACCTCTTTCACCACCAGCGGAACGGGCAGCTCGCGGACCAGAG
TTTCAATAGCCGCCAGCCGTCCGCGCCAGTCGCGATCGCCGCCGGGCTGTAGCGCCTCCTGCAGCGGGTT
TAGGTGCACAATCAGCGCATCCGCCTCGATCATCTCCACGGCCCGTCGGGCGTAATCAATACCTTTTCTG
CCGGTCAGCTGCGCCGCGCCGAGGTTCGCCAGCAGCGGCACGTCCG
